Addgene plasmid #241296: Syntaxin1A(R210H,E206TAG)-mCherry
Purpose: Mammalian expression of syntaxin-1(E206TAG,R210H) fused to mCherry for genetic code expansion via Amber codon supression
Depositing lab: Justin Taraska. Depositing organization: National Heart, Lung, and Blood Institute (NHLBI). Publication: A PIP2-stabilized syntaxin-1a structure mapped with transition metal ion FRET and unnatural fluorescent amino acids at the plasma membrane. Obashi K, Strub MP, Taraska JW. Structure. Volume 34, Issue 1, 8 January 2026, Pages 45-61.e4 10.1016/j.str.2025.10.001 PubMed 41290003.
Backbone
  Vector backbone: pEGFP-N1
  Backbone manufacturer: Clonetech
  Vector type: Mammalian Expression
Growth in bacteria
  Bacterial resistance: Kanamycin, 50 μg/mL
  Growth temperature: 37°C
  Growth strain: DH5alpha
  Copy number: High Copy
Gene/Insert
  Gene/Insert name: Syntaxin-1A
  Species: R. norvegicus (rat)
  Insert size (bp): 864
  Mutation: E206TAG,R210H
  Entrez Gene: Stx1a
  Promoter: CMV
  Tag / fusion protein: mCherry (C terminal on insert)
  Cloning method: Gibson Cloning
  Sequencing primers: 5′ CMV-F; 3′ SV40-pArev
Terms and licenses: Academic/Nonprofit Terms; Industry Terms: Not Available to Industry
How to cite: Syntaxin1A(R210H,E206TAG)-mCherry was a gift from Justin Taraska (Addgene plasmid # 241296 ; http://n2t.net/addgene:241296 ; RRID:Addgene_241296)
