[The description below was written by a language model from this plasmid's Addgene catalogue record and pLannotate feature annotations shown in this document.]
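Description:
Syntaxin1A(R210H,E206TAG)-mCherry is a 5,565-nt mammalian expression plasmid built on the pEGFP-N1 backbone, with mCherry in place of the usual EGFP reporter. It is maintained in E. coli through a high-copy ColE1/pUC-type origin and selected with kanamycin. The NeoR/KanR (Tn5 aminoglycoside phosphotransferase) gene sits behind tandem bacterial (bla) and SV40 early promoters and is followed by an HSV TK polyadenylation signal, so the same marker can also confer G418 resistance in mammalian cells. An f1 origin is present as well. Short annotated fragments of large T antigen, ble and the bGH poly(A) signal appear to be backbone remnants rather than functional parts.

The payload is the 864-bp rat syntaxin-1A (Stx1a) coding sequence, driven by the human CMV immediate-early enhancer and promoter. It is fused at its C terminus to mCherry and terminated by the SV40 poly(A) signal. Syntaxin-1A is a plasma membrane SNARE protein that acts with SNAP25 and VAMP2 in vesicle fusion. Two changes are recorded. Codon E206 is replaced by an amber (TAG) stop codon, and R210 is changed to histidine.

The amber codon allows genetic code expansion. When a suitable orthogonal suppressor tRNA/synthetase pair and an unnatural amino acid are supplied from other sources, the stop is read through and the unnatural residue is incorporated at position 206. Because mCherry lies downstream of the TAG, red fluorescence should report only full-length, suppressed product. The associated publication title describes mapping syntaxin-1a structure at the plasma membrane using transition metal ion FRET and fluorescent unnatural amino acids. The record does not state the role of the R210H substitution, although an introduced histidine would be consistent with a metal-binding site for that approach.
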