Features (pLannotate 1.2.2; 15 found; start..end, strand, type, name):
     61..364     +  enhancer       CMV enhancer: human cytomegalovirus immediate early enhancer
    365..568     +  promoter       CMV promoter: human cytomegalovirus (CMV) immediate early promoter
    613..1476    +  CDS            Stx1a (sequence partly withheld): STX1A_RAT - Also known as Sap. Experimental evidence at protein level: Swiss-Prot protein existence level 1. Plays an essential role in hormone and neurotransmitter calcium-dependent exocytosis and endocytosis (PubMed:7901002, PubMed:17301173, PubMed:18167541, PubMed:20484665, PubMed:22411134, PubMed:28813412). Part of the SNARE (Soluble NSF Attachment Receptor) complex composed of SNAP25, STX1A and VAMP2 which mediates the fusion of synaptic vesicles with the presynaptic plasma membrane (PubMed:14665625, PubMed:16888141, PubMed:19571812). STX1A and SNAP25 are localized on the plasma membrane
   1495..2199    +  CDS            mCherry: mCherry is a basic (constitutively fluorescent) red fluorescent protein published in 2004, derived from Discosoma sp.. It is reported to be a very rapidly-maturing monomer with low acid sensitivity.
   2202..2229    +  misc_feature   MCS (fragment): multiple cloning site
   2246..2330    +  CDS            large T antigen (fragment): large T antigen from SV40 (simian virus 40)
   2353..2474    +  polyA_signal   SV40 poly(A) signal: SV40 polyadenylation signal
   2508..2936    -  rep_origin     f1 ori (sequence partly withheld): f1 bacteriophage origin of replication; arrow indicates direction of (+) strand synthesis
   2963..3067    +  promoter       AmpR promoter: bla
   3069..3426    +  promoter       SV40 promoter: SV40 enhancer and early promoter
   3461..4255    +  CDS            NeoR/KanR: aminoglycoside phosphotransferase from Tn5; aph(3')-II (or nptII); confers resistance to neomycin, kanamycin, and G418 (Geneticin®)
   4276..4428    +  CDS            ble (fragment): BLE_KLEPN - Experimental evidence at protein level: Swiss-Prot protein existence level 1. Binding protein with a strong affinity to the bleomycin family of antibiotics. Binds to CL990; an antimitotic-antibiotic compound. From Klebsiella pneumoniae.
   4487..4534    +  polyA_signal   HSV TK poly(A) signal: herpes simplex virus thymidine kinase polyadenylation signal (Cole and Stacy, 1985)
   4625..4641    -  polyA_signal   bGH poly(A) signal (fragment): bovine growth hormone polyadenylation signal
   4863..5451    +  rep_origin     ori: high-copy-number ColE1/pMB1/pBR322/pUC origin of replication
>Addgene plasmid #241296 | Syntaxin1A(R210H,E206TAG)-mCherry | addgene full sequence | sequence record 479763 | Addgene NGS Result
TAGTTATTAATAGTAATCAATTACGGGGTCATTAGTTCATAGCCCATATATGGAGTTCCGCGTTACATAA
CTTACGGTAAATGGCCCGCCTGGCTGACCGCCCAACGACCCCCGCCCATTGACGTCAATAATGACGTATG
TTCCCATAGTAACGCCAATAGGGACTTTCCATTGACGTCAATGGGTGGAGTATTTACGGTAAACTGCCCA
CTTGGCAGTACATCAAGTGTATCATATGCCAAGTACGCCCCCTATTGACGTCAATGACGGTAAATGGCCC
GCCTGGCATTATGCCCAGTACATGACCTTATGGGACTTTCCTACTTGGCAGTACATCTACGTATTAGTCA
TCGCTATTACCATGGTGATGCGGTTTTGGCAGTACATCAATGGGCGTGGATAGCGGTTTGACTCACGGGG
ATTTCCAAGTCTCCACCCCATTGACGTCAATGGGAGTTTGTTTTGGCACCAAAATCAACGGGACTTTCCA
AAATGTCGTAACAACTCCGCCCCATTGACGCAAATGGGCGGTAGGCGTGTACGGTGGGAGGTCTATATAA
GCAGAGCTGGTTTAGTGAACCGTCAGATCCGCTAGCGCTACCGGTCGCCACCATGAAGGACCGAACCCAG
GAGCTCCGCACGGCCAAGGACAGCGATGACGACGATGATGTCACTGTCACTGTGGAC
[372 nt withheld, positions 688-1059]
CAGAGGCAGCTGGAGATCACTGGCCGGACCACGACCAGTGAGGAGTTGGAAGACATGCTGGAGAGTGGGA
ATCCCGCCATCTTTGCCTCTGGGATCATCATGGACTCCAGCATCTCGAAGCAGGCCCTCAGTGAGATCGA
GACCAGGCACAGTGAGATCATCAAGTTGTAGAACAGCATCCACGAGCTACACGATATGTTCATGGACATG
GCCATGCTGGTGGAGAGCCAGGGGGAGATGATTGACAGGATCGAGTACAATGTGGAACACGCTGTGGACT
ACGTGGAGAGGGCCGTGTCTGACACCAAGAAGGCCGTCAAGTACCAGAGCAAGGCACGCAGGAAGAAGAT
CATGATCATCATTTGCTGTGTGATTCTGGGCATCATCATCGCCTCCACCATCGGGGGCATCTTTGGAGGC
GGATCCGGAGGGTCTATGGTGAGCAAGGGCGAGGAGGATAACATGGCCATCATCAAGGAGTTCATGCGCT
TCAAGGTGCACATGGAGGGCTCCGTGAACGGCCACGAGTTCGAGATCGAGGGCGAGGGCGAGGGCCGCCC
CTACGAGGGCACCCAGACCGCCAAGCTGAAGGTGACCAAGGGTGGCCCCCTGCCCTTCGCCTGGGACATC
CTGTCCCCTCAGTTCATGTACGGCTCCAAGGCCTACGTGAAGCACCCCGCCGACATCCCCGACTACTTGA
AGCTGTCCTTCCCCGAGGGCTTCAAGTGGGAGCGCGTGATGAACTTCGAGGACGGCGGCGTGGTGACCGT
GACCCAGGACTCCTCCCTGCAGGACGGCGAGTTCATCTACAAGGTGAAGCTGCGCGGCACCAACTTCCCC
TCCGACGGCCCCGTAATGCAGAAGAAGACCATGGGCTGGGAGGCCTCCTCCGAGCGGATGTACCCCGAGG
ACGGCGCCCTGAAGGGCGAGATCAAGCAGAGGCTGAAGCTGAAGGACGGCGGCCACTACGACGCTGAGGT
CAAGACCACCTACAAGGCCAAGAAGCCCGTGCAGCTGCCCGGCGCCTACAACGTCAACATCAAGTTGGAC
ATCACCTCCCACAACGAGGACTACACCATCGTGGAACAGTACGAACGCGCCGAGGGCCGCCACTCCACCG
GCGGCATGGACGAGCTGTACTGAGTCGACGGTACCGCGGGCCCGGGATCCACCGGATCTAGATAACTGAT
CATAATCAGCCATACCACATTTGTAGAGGTTTTACTTGCTTTAAAAAACCTCCCACACCTCCCCCTGAAC
CTGAAACATAAAATGAATGCAATTGTTGTTGTTAACTTGTTTATTGCAGCTTATAATGGTTACAAATAAA
GCAATAGCATCACAAATTTCACAAATAAAGCATTTTTTTCACTGCATTCTAGTTGTGGTTTGTCCAAACT
CATCAATGTATCTTAACGCGTAAATTGTAAGCGTTAATATTTTGTTAAAATTCGCGTTAAATTTTTGTTA
AATCAGCTCATTTTTTAACCAATAGGCCGAAATCGGCAAAATCCCTTATAAATCAAAAGAATAGACCGAG
ATAGGGT
[37 nt withheld, positions 2607-2643]
AAAGAACGTGGACTCCAACGTCAAAGG
[49 nt withheld, positions 2671-2719]
T
[91 nt withheld, positions 2721-2811]
G
[124 nt withheld, positions 2813-2936]
CAGGTGGCACTTTTCGGGGAAATGTGCGCGGAACCCCTATTTGTTTATTTTTCTAAATACATTCAAATAT
GTATCCGCTCATGAGACAATAACCCTGATAAATGCTTCAATAATATTGAAAAAGGAAGAGTCCTGAGGCG
GAAAGAACCAGCTGTGGAATGTGTGTCAGTTAGGGTGTGGAAAGTCCCCAGGCTCCCCAGCAGGCAGAAG
TATGCAAAGCATGCATCTCAATTAGTCAGCAACCAGGTGTGGAAAGTCCCCAGGCTCCCCAGCAGGCAGA
AGTATGCAAAGCATGCATCTCAATTAGTCAGCAACCATAGTCCCGCCCCTAACTCCGCCCATCCCGCCCC
TAACTCCGCCCAGTTCCGCCCATTCTCCGCCCCATGGCTGACTAATTTTTTTTATTTATGCAGAGGCCGA
GGCCGCCTCGGCCTCTGAGCTATTCCAGAAGTAGTGAGGAGGCTTTTTTGGAGGCCTAGGCTTTTGCAAA
GATCGATCAAGAGACAGGATGAGGATCGTTTCGCATGATTGAACAAGATGGATTGCACGCAGGTTCTCCG
GCCGCTTGGGTGGAGAGGCTATTCGGCTATGACTGGGCACAACAGACAATCGGCTGCTCTGATGCCGCCG
TGTTCCGGCTGTCAGCGCAGGGGCGCCCGGTTCTTTTTGTCAAGACCGACCTGTCCGGTGCCCTGAATGA
ACTGCAAGACGAGGCAGCGCGGCTATCGTGGCTGGCCACGACGGGCGTTCCTTGCGCAGCTGTGCTCGAC
GTTGTCACTGAAGCGGGAAGGGACTGGCTGCTATTGGGCGAAGTGCCGGGGCAGGATCTCCTGTCATCTC
ACCTTGCTCCTGCCGAGAAAGTATCCATCATGGCTGATGCAATGCGGCGGCTGCATACGCTTGATCCGGC
TACCTGCCCATTCGACCACCAAGCGAAACATCGCATCGAGCGAGCACGTACTCGGATGGAAGCCGGTCTT
GTCGATCAGGATGATCTGGACGAAGAGCATCAGGGGCTCGCGCCAGCCGAACTGTTCGCCAGGCTCAAGG
CGAGCATGCCCGACGGCGAGGATCTCGTCGTGACCCATGGCGATGCCTGCTTGCCGAATATCATGGTGGA
AAATGGCCGCTTTTCTGGATTCATCGACTGTGGCCGGCTGGGTGTGGCGGACCGCTATCAGGACATAGCG
TTGGCTACCCGTGATATTGCTGAAGAGCTTGGCGGCGAATGGGCTGACCGCTTCCTCGTGCTTTACGGTA
TCGCCGCTCCCGATTCGCAGCGCATCGCCTTCTATCGCCTTCTTGACGAGTTCTTCTGAGCGGGACTCTG
GGGTTCGAAATGACCGACCAAGCGACGCCCAACCTGCCATCACGAGATTTCGATTCCACCGCCGCCTTCT
ATGAAAGGTTGGGCTTCGGAATCGTTTTCCGGGACGCCGGCTGGATGATCCTCCAGCGCGGGGATCTCAT
GCTGGAGTTCTTCGCCCACCCTAGGGGGAGGCTAACTGAAACACGGAAGGAGACAATACCGGAAGGAACC
CGCGCTATGACGGCAATAAAAAGACAGAATAAAACGCACGGTGTTGGGTCGTTTGTTCATAAACGCGGGG
TTCGGTCCCAGGGCTGGCACTCTGTCGATACCCCACCGAGACCCCATTGGGGCCAATACGCCCGCGTTTC
TTCCTTTTCCCCACCCCACCCCCCAAGTTCGGGTGAAGGCCCAGGGCTCGCAGCCAACGTCGGGGCGGCA
GGCCCTGCCATAGCCTCAGGTTACTCATATATACTTTAGATTGATTTAAAACTTCATTTTTAATTTAAAA
GGATCTAGGTGAAGATCCTTTTTGATAATCTCATGACCAAAATCCCTTAACGTGAGTTTTCGTTCCACTG
AGCGTCAGACCCCGTAGAAAAGATCAAAGGATCTTCTTGAGATCCTTTTTTTCTGCGCGTAATCTGCTGC
TTGCAAACAAAAAAACCACCGCTACCAGCGGTGGTTTGTTTGCCGGATCAAGAGCTACCAACTCTTTTTC
CGAAGGTAACTGGCTTCAGCAGAGCGCAGATACCAAATACTGTTCTTCTAGTGTAGCCGTAGTTAGGCCA
CCACTTCAAGAACTCTGTAGCACCGCCTACATACCTCGCTCTGCTAATCCTGTTACCAGTGGCTGCTGCC
AGTGGCGATAAGTCGTGTCTTACCGGGTTGGACTCAAGACGATAGTTACCGGATAAGGCGCAGCGGTCGG
GCTGAACGGGGGGTTCGTGCACACAGCCCAGCTTGGAGCGAACGACCTACACCGAACTGAGATACCTACA
GCGTGAGCTATGAGAAAGCGCCACGCTTCCCGAAGGGAGAAAGGCGGACAGGTATCCGGTAAGCGGCAGG
GTCGGAACAGGAGAGCGCACGAGGGAGCTTCCAGGGGGAAACGCCTGGTATCTTTATAGTCCTGTCGGGT
TTCGCCACCTCTGACTTGAGCGTCGATTTTTGTGATGCTCGTCAGGGGGGCGGAGCCTATGGAAAAACGC
CAGCAACGCGGCCTTTTTACGGTTCCTGGCCTTTTGCTGGCCTTTTGCTCACATGTTCTTTCCTGCGTTA
TCCCCTGATTCTGTGGATAACCGTATTACCGCCATGCAT
